Addgene plasmid #42310: pEGFP VAMP3
Depositing lab: Thierry Galli. Depositing organization: Delegation INSERM Paris 7. Publication: A novel tetanus neurotoxin-insensitive vesicle-associated membrane protein in SNARE complexes of the apical plasma membrane of epithelial cells. Galli T, Zahraoui A, Vaidyanathan VV, Raposo G, Tian JM, Karin M, Niemann H, Louvard D. Mol Biol Cell. 1998 Jun;9(6):1437-48. 10.1091/mbc.9.6.1437 PubMed 9614185.
Backbone
  Vector backbone: pEGFP-C3
  Backbone manufacturer: Clontech
  Backbone size w/o insert (bp): 4700
  Vector type: Mammalian Expression
  Selectable markers: Neomycin (select with G418)
Growth in bacteria
  Bacterial resistance: Kanamycin, 50 μg/mL
  Growth temperature: 37°C
  Growth strain: DH5alpha
  Copy number: High Copy
Gene/Insert
  Gene/Insert name: VAMP 3 (alt names: vesicle-associated membrane protein 3; CEB; Cellubrevin)
  Species: H. sapiens (human)
  GenBank ID: NM_004781.3 NP_004772.1
  Entrez Gene: VAMP3 (a.k.a. CEB)
  Promoter: CMV
  Tag / fusion protein: EGFP (N terminal on backbone)
  Cloning method: Restriction Enzyme; 5′ cloning site KpnI (not destroyed); 3′ cloning site XbaI (not destroyed)
  Sequencing primers: 5′ EGFP-C; CMV-F; 3′ SV40-pA-R
Terms and licenses: Academic/Nonprofit Terms; Industry Terms: Not Available to Industry
Depositor comments: Full-length cDNA of the human isoform of cellubrevin, was obtained by reverse transcription-PCR on CaCo-2 mRNA using standard procedures and the following set of oligonucleotides: 5'-ATGTCTACAGGTCCAACTGCTG-3' (hcb5') and 5'-GCTGGTTCTTCATGAAGAGACA-3' (hcb3')
How to cite: pEGFP VAMP3 was a gift from Thierry Galli (Addgene plasmid # 42310 ; http://n2t.net/addgene:42310 ; RRID:Addgene_42310)
