[The description below was written by a language model from this plasmid's Addgene catalogue record and pLannotate feature annotations shown in this document.]
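Description:
pEGFP VAMP3 is a mammalian expression plasmid built on the Clontech pEGFP-C3 backbone that produces human VAMP3 (vesicle-associated membrane protein 3, also called cellubrevin or CEB) fused at its N terminus to EGFP. The full sequence record is about 5.1 kb. Transcription is driven by the human cytomegalovirus immediate-early enhancer and promoter. The EGFP coding sequence is followed by a remnant of the multiple cloning site that acts as a linker, then the VAMP3 open reading frame, which was inserted between KpnI and XbaI sites that both remain intact. An SV40 polyadenylation signal terminates the transcript. According to the depositor, the full-length cDNA was obtained by reverse transcription-PCR from CaCo-2 cell mRNA.

The plasmid is maintained in E. coli at high copy through a pUC-type ColE1 origin and also carries an f1 origin for single-stranded DNA production. A single Tn5 aminoglycoside phosphotransferase gene (NeoR/KanR) serves both hosts. A bacterial bla-type promoter placed directly upstream of the SV40 enhancer/early promoter allows kanamycin selection in bacteria and G418 selection of stably transfected mammalian cells, with an HSV TK polyadenylation signal ending this cassette. The short large T antigen, ble and bGH poly(A) fragments in the annotation are probably backbone remnants or partial matches rather than functional elements.

VAMP3 is a vesicular SNARE involved in endosomal membrane traffic, and the associated publication concerns SNARE complexes at the apical plasma membrane of epithelial cells. The construct is suited to transient or stable expression of fluorescently tagged cellubrevin for following its localisation and trafficking in cultured mammalian cells, although the record does not state a specific intended use.
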