Features (pLannotate 1.2.2; 16 found; start..end, strand, type, name):
      1..304     +  enhancer       CMV enhancer: human cytomegalovirus immediate early enhancer
    305..508     +  promoter       CMV promoter: human cytomegalovirus (CMV) immediate early promoter
    553..1269    +  CDS            EGFP: EGFP is a basic (constitutively fluorescent) green fluorescent protein published in 1996, derived from Aequorea victoria. It is reported to be a rapidly-maturing weak dimer with moderate acid sensitivity.
   1271..1317    +  misc_feature   MCS (fragment): multiple cloning site
   1357..1656    +  CDS            VAMP3: VAMP3_HUMAN - Also known as SYB3. Experimental evidence at protein level: Swiss-Prot protein existence level 1. SNARE involved in vesicular transport from the late endosomes to the trans-Golgi network. From Homo sapiens (Human).
   1714..1798    +  CDS            large T antigen (fragment): large T antigen from SV40 (simian virus 40)
   1821..1942    +  polyA_signal   SV40 poly(A) signal: SV40 polyadenylation signal
   1976..2404    -  rep_origin     f1 ori (sequence partly withheld): f1 bacteriophage origin of replication; arrow indicates direction of (+) strand synthesis
   2431..2535    +  promoter       AmpR promoter: bla
   2537..2894    +  promoter       SV40 promoter: SV40 enhancer and early promoter
   2929..3723    +  CDS            NeoR/KanR: aminoglycoside phosphotransferase from Tn5; aph(3')-II (or nptII); confers resistance to neomycin, kanamycin, and G418 (Geneticin®)
   3744..3896    +  CDS            ble (fragment): BLE_KLEPN - Experimental evidence at protein level: Swiss-Prot protein existence level 1. Binding protein with a strong affinity to the bleomycin family of antibiotics. Binds to CL990; an antimitotic-antibiotic compound. From Klebsiella pneumoniae.
   3955..4002    +  polyA_signal   HSV TK poly(A) signal: herpes simplex virus thymidine kinase polyadenylation signal (Cole and Stacy, 1985)
   4093..4109    -  polyA_signal   bGH poly(A) signal (fragment): bovine growth hormone polyadenylation signal
   4331..4919    +  rep_origin     ori: high-copy-number ColE1/pMB1/pBR322/pUC origin of replication
   5034..5093    +  enhancer       CMV enhancer (fragment): human cytomegalovirus immediate early enhancer
>Addgene plasmid #42310 | pEGFP VAMP3 | addgene full sequence | sequence record 329560 | Addgene NGS Result
CGTTACATAACTTACGGTAAATGGCCCGCCTGGCTGACCGCCCAACGACCCCCGCCCATTGACGTCAATA
ATGACGTATGTTCCCATAGTAACGCCAATAGGGACTTTCCATTGACGTCAATGGGTGGAGTATTTACGGT
AAACTGCCCACTTGGCAGTACATCAAGTGTATCATATGCCAAGTACGCCCCCTATTGACGTCAATGACGG
TAAATGGCCCGCCTGGCATTATGCCCAGTACATGACCTTATGGGACTTTCCTACTTGGCAGTACATCTAC
GTATTAGTCATCGCTATTACCATGGTGATGCGGTTTTGGCAGTACATCAATGGGCGTGGATAGCGGTTTG
ACTCACGGGGATTTCCAAGTCTCCACCCCATTGACGTCAATGGGAGTTTGTTTTGGCACCAAAATCAACG
GGACTTTCCAAAATGTCGTAACAACTCCGCCCCATTGACGCAAATGGGCGGTAGGCGTGTACGGTGGGAG
GTCTATATAAGCAGAGCTGGTTTAGTGAACCGTCAGATCCGCTAGCGCTACCGGTCGCCACCATGGTGAG
CAAGGGCGAGGAGCTGTTCACCGGGGTGGTGCCCATCCTGGTCGAGCTGGACGGCGACGTAAACGGCCAC
AAGTTCAGCGTGTCCGGCGAGGGCGAGGGCGATGCCACCTACGGCAAGCTGACCCTGAAGTTCATCTGCA
CCACCGGCAAGCTGCCCGTGCCCTGGCCCACCCTCGTGACCACCCTGACCTACGGCGTGCAGTGCTTCAG
CCGCTACCCCGACCACATGAAGCAGCACGACTTCTTCAAGTCCGCCATGCCCGAAGGCTACGTCCAGGAG
CGCACCATCTTCTTCAAGGACGACGGCAACTACAAGACCCGCGCCGAGGTGAAGTTCGAGGGCGACACCC
TGGTGAACCGCATCGAGCTGAAGGGCATCGACTTCAAGGAGGACGGCAACATCCTGGGGCACAAGCTGGA
GTACAACTACAACAGCCACAACGTCTATATCATGGCCGACAAGCAGAAGAACGGCATCAAGGTGAACTTC
AAGATCCGCCACAACATCGAGGACGGCAGCGTGCAGCTCGCCGACCACTACCAGCAGAACACCCCCATCG
GCGACGGCCCCGTGCTGCTGCCCGACAACCACTACCTGAGCACCCAGTCCGCCCTGAGCAAAGACCCCAA
CGAGAAGCGCGATCACATGGTCCTGCTGGAGTTCGTGACCGCCGCCGGGATCACTCTCGGCATGGACGAG
CTGTACAAGTACTCAGATCTCGAGCTCAAGCTTCGAATTCTGCAGTCGACGGTACCGAGCTCGGATCCAC
TAGTCCAGTGTGGTGGAATTGCCCTTATGTCTACAGGTCCAACTGCTGCCACTGGCAGTAATCGAAGACT
TCAGCAGACACAAAATCAAGTAGATGAGGTGGTGGACATAATGCGAGTTAACGTGGACAAGGTTCTGGAA
AGAGACCAGAAGCTCTCTGAGTTAGACGACCGTGCAGACGCACTGCAGGCAGGCGCTTCTCAATTTGAAA
CGAGCGCAGCCAAGTTGAAGAGGAAATATTGGTGGAAGAATTGCAAGATGTGGGCAATCGGGATTACTGT
TCTGGTTATCTTCATCATCATCATCATCGTGTGGGTTGTCTCTTCATGAAAGGGCAATTCTGCAGATATC
CAGCACAGTGGCGGCCGCTCGAGTCTAGATAACTGATCATAATCAGCCATACCACATTTGTAGAGGTTTT
ACTTGCTTTAAAAAACCTCCCACACCTCCCCCTGAACCTGAAACATAAAATGAATGCAATTGTTGTTGTT
AACTTGTTTATTGCAGCTTATAATGGTTACAAATAAAGCAATAGCATCACAAATTTCACAAATAAAGCAT
TTTTTTCACTGCATTCTAGTTGTGGTTTGTCCAAACTCATCAATGTATCTTAACGCGTAAATTGTAAGCG
TTAATATTTTGTTAAAATTCGCGTTAAATTTTTGTTAAATCAGCTCATTTTTTAACCAATAGGCCGAAAT
CGGCAAAATCCCTTATAAATCAAAAGAATAGACCGAGATAGGGT
[37 nt withheld, positions 2075-2111]
AAAGAACGTGGACTCCAACGTCAAAGG
[49 nt withheld, positions 2139-2187]
T
[91 nt withheld, positions 2189-2279]
G
[124 nt withheld, positions 2281-2404]
CAGGTGGCACTTTTCGGGGAAATGTGCGCGGAACCCCTATTTGTTTATTTTTCTAAATACATTCAAATAT
GTATCCGCTCATGAGACAATAACCCTGATAAATGCTTCAATAATATTGAAAAAGGAAGAGTCCTGAGGCG
GAAAGAACCAGCTGTGGAATGTGTGTCAGTTAGGGTGTGGAAAGTCCCCAGGCTCCCCAGCAGGCAGAAG
TATGCAAAGCATGCATCTCAATTAGTCAGCAACCAGGTGTGGAAAGTCCCCAGGCTCCCCAGCAGGCAGA
AGTATGCAAAGCATGCATCTCAATTAGTCAGCAACCATAGTCCCGCCCCTAACTCCGCCCATCCCGCCCC
TAACTCCGCCCAGTTCCGCCCATTCTCCGCCCCATGGCTGACTAATTTTTTTTATTTATGCAGAGGCCGA
GGCCGCCTCGGCCTCTGAGCTATTCCAGAAGTAGTGAGGAGGCTTTTTTGGAGGCCTAGGCTTTTGCAAA
GATCGATCAAGAGACAGGATGAGGATCGTTTCGCATGATTGAACAAGATGGATTGCACGCAGGTTCTCCG
GCCGCTTGGGTGGAGAGGCTATTCGGCTATGACTGGGCACAACAGACAATCGGCTGCTCTGATGCCGCCG
TGTTCCGGCTGTCAGCGCAGGGGCGCCCGGTTCTTTTTGTCAAGACCGACCTGTCCGGTGCCCTGAATGA
ACTGCAAGACGAGGCAGCGCGGCTATCGTGGCTGGCCACGACGGGCGTTCCTTGCGCAGCTGTGCTCGAC
GTTGTCACTGAAGCGGGAAGGGACTGGCTGCTATTGGGCGAAGTGCCGGGGCAGGATCTCCTGTCATCTC
ACCTTGCTCCTGCCGAGAAAGTATCCATCATGGCTGATGCAATGCGGCGGCTGCATACGCTTGATCCGGC
TACCTGCCCATTCGACCACCAAGCGAAACATCGCATCGAGCGAGCACGTACTCGGATGGAAGCCGGTCTT
GTCGATCAGGATGATCTGGACGAAGAGCATCAGGGGCTCGCGCCAGCCGAACTGTTCGCCAGGCTCAAGG
CGAGCATGCCCGACGGCGAGGATCTCGTCGTGACCCATGGCGATGCCTGCTTGCCGAATATCATGGTGGA
AAATGGCCGCTTTTCTGGATTCATCGACTGTGGCCGGCTGGGTGTGGCGGACCGCTATCAGGACATAGCG
TTGGCTACCCGTGATATTGCTGAAGAGCTTGGCGGCGAATGGGCTGACCGCTTCCTCGTGCTTTACGGTA
TCGCCGCTCCCGATTCGCAGCGCATCGCCTTCTATCGCCTTCTTGACGAGTTCTTCTGAGCGGGACTCTG
GGGTTCGAAATGACCGACCAAGCGACGCCCAACCTGCCATCACGAGATTTCGATTCCACCGCCGCCTTCT
ATGAAAGGTTGGGCTTCGGAATCGTTTTCCGGGACGCCGGCTGGATGATCCTCCAGCGCGGGGATCTCAT
GCTGGAGTTCTTCGCCCACCCTAGGGGGAGGCTAACTGAAACACGGAAGGAGACAATACCGGAAGGAACC
CGCGCTATGACGGCAATAAAAAGACAGAATAAAACGCACGGTGTTGGGTCGTTTGTTCATAAACGCGGGG
TTCGGTCCCAGGGCTGGCACTCTGTCGATACCCCACCGAGACCCCATTGGGGCCAATACGCCCGCGTTTC
TTCCTTTTCCCCACCCCACCCCCCAAGTTCGGGTGAAGGCCCAGGGCTCGCAGCCAACGTCGGGGCGGCA
GGCCCTGCCATAGCCTCAGGTTACTCATATATACTTTAGATTGATTTAAAACTTCATTTTTAATTTAAAA
GGATCTAGGTGAAGATCCTTTTTGATAATCTCATGACCAAAATCCCTTAACGTGAGTTTTCGTTCCACTG
AGCGTCAGACCCCGTAGAAAAGATCAAAGGATCTTCTTGAGATCCTTTTTTTCTGCGCGTAATCTGCTGC
TTGCAAACAAAAAAACCACCGCTACCAGCGGTGGTTTGTTTGCCGGATCAAGAGCTACCAACTCTTTTTC
CGAAGGTAACTGGCTTCAGCAGAGCGCAGATACCAAATACTGTTCTTCTAGTGTAGCCGTAGTTAGGCCA
CCACTTCAAGAACTCTGTAGCACCGCCTACATACCTCGCTCTGCTAATCCTGTTACCAGTGGCTGCTGCC
AGTGGCGATAAGTCGTGTCTTACCGGGTTGGACTCAAGACGATAGTTACCGGATAAGGCGCAGCGGTCGG
GCTGAACGGGGGGTTCGTGCACACAGCCCAGCTTGGAGCGAACGACCTACACCGAACTGAGATACCTACA
GCGTGAGCTATGAGAAAGCGCCACGCTTCCCGAAGGGAGAAAGGCGGACAGGTATCCGGTAAGCGGCAGG
GTCGGAACAGGAGAGCGCACGAGGGAGCTTCCAGGGGGAAACGCCTGGTATCTTTATAGTCCTGTCGGGT
TTCGCCACCTCTGACTTGAGCGTCGATTTTTGTGATGCTCGTCAGGGGGGCGGAGCCTATGGAAAAACGC
CAGCAACGCGGCCTTTTTACGGTTCCTGGCCTTTTGCTGGCCTTTTGCTCACATGTTCTTTCCTGCGTTA
TCCCCTGATTCTGTGGATAACCGTATTACCGCCATGCATTAGTTATTAATAGTAATCAATTACGGGGTCA
TTAGTTCATAGCCCATATATGGAGTTCCG
