>Addgene plasmid #42310 | pEGFP VAMP3 | addgene partial sequence | sequence record 59673 | SV40-pA-R
TTATAAGCTGCAATAAACAAGTTAACAACAACAATTGCATTCATTTTATGTTTCAGGTTCAGGGGGAGGT
GTGGGAGGTTTTTTAAAGCAAGTAAAACCTCTACAAATGTGGTATGGCTGATTATGATCAGTTATCTAGA
CTCGAGCGGCCGCCACTGTGCTGGATATCTGCAGAATTGCCCTTTCATGAAGAGACAACCCACACGATGA
TGATGATGATGAAGATAACCAGAACAGTAATCCCGATTGCCCACATCTTGCAATTCTTCCACCAATATTT
CCTCTTCAACTTGGCTGCGCTCGTTTCAAATTGAGAAGCGCCTGCCTGCAGTGCGTCTGCACGGTCGTCT
AACTCAGAGAGCTTCTGGTCTCTTTCCAGAACCTTGTCCACGTTAACTCGCATTATGTCCACCACCTCAT
CTACTTGATTTTGTGTCTGCTGAAGTCTTCGATTACTGCCAGTGGCAGCAGTTGGACCTGTAGACATAAG
GGCAATTCCACCACACTGGACTAGTGGATCCGAGCTCGGTACCGTCGACTGCAGAATTCGAAGCTTGAGC
TCGAGATCTGAGTACTTGTACAGCTCGTCCATGCCGAGAGTGATCCCGGCGGCGGTCACGAACTCCAGCA
GGACCATGTGATCGCGCTTCTCGTTGGGGTCTTTGCTCAGGGCGGACTGGGTGCTCAGGTAGTGGTTGTC
GGGCAGCAGCACGGGGCCGTCGCCGATGGGGGTGTTCTGCTGGTAGTGGTCGGCGAGCTGCACGCTGCCG
TCCTCGATGTTGTGGCGGATCTTGAAGTTCACCTTGATGCCGTTCTTCTGCTTGTCGGCCATGATATAGA
CGTTGTGGCTGTTGTAGTTGTACTCCAGCTTGTGCCCCAGGATGTTGCCGTCCTCCTTGAAGTCGATGCC
CTTCAGCTCGATGCGGTTCACCAGGGTGTCGCCCTCGAACTTCACCTCGGCGCGGGTCTTGTAATTGC
